>Addgene plasmid #158700 | scFLARE2 | addgene full sequence | sequence record 315099 | Addgene NGS Result
AGTGCAAGTGGGTTTTAGGACCAGGATGAGGCGGGGTGGGGGTGCCTACCTGACGACCGACCCCGACCCA
CTGGACAAGCACCCAACCCCCATTCCCCAAATTGCGCATCCCCTATCAGAGAGGGGGAGGGGAAACAGGA
TGCGGCGAGGCGCGTGCGCACTGCCAGCTTCAGCACCGCGGACAGTGCCTTCGCCCCCGCCTGGCGGCGC
GCGCCACCGCCGCCTCAGCACTGAAGGCGCGCTGACGTCACTCGCCGGTCCCCCGCAAACTCCCCTTCCC
GGCCACCTTGGTCGCGTCCGCGCCGCCGCCGGCCCAGCCGGACCGCACCACGCGAGGCGCGAGATAGGGG
GGCACGGGCGCGACCATCTGCGCTGCGGCGCCGGCGACTCAGCGCTGCCTCAGTCTGCGGTGGGCAGCGG
AGGAGTCGTGTCGTGCCTGAGAGCGCAGTCGAGAAGAAGCTTGCCACCATGCACCTGAGAATCCACGCGA
GACGGAGCCCTCCTCGCCGGCCGGCCTGGACGCTTGGGATCTGGTTCCTGTTCTGGGGATGTATCGTCAG
CTCTGTATGGAGTCAATTGTCTTCTAATGTAGCTTCCTCCTCCTCCACCTCTTCCTCGCCGGGGTCTCAC
TACCCATACGATGTGCCAGATTACGCCAACCCCACGGAGCCGGGAATCAGACGGGTTCCGGGGGCCTCAG
AGGTGATCCGGGAGTCGAGCAGCACAACAGGGATGGTCGTCGGCATTGTGGCTGCTGCCGCCCTCTGCAT
CTTGATCCTCCTGTACGCCATGTACAAGTACAGGAACAGGGACGAGGGCTCGGGCTCGACCTCGGGCTCG
GGCAGCGGTGGCTCTGGAGGTTCTGGTGGCAGCTCTGGAGGTATGAATGGAGCTATAGGAGGTGACCTTT
TGCTCAATTTTCCTGACATGTCGGTCCTAGAGCGCCAAAGGGCTCACCTCAAGTACCTCAATCCCACCTT
TGATTCTCCTCTCGCCGGCTTCTTTGCCGATTCTTCAATGATTACCGGCGGCGAGATGGACAGCTATCTT
TCGACTGCCGGTTTGAATCTTCCGATGATGTACGGTGAGACGACGGTGGAAGGTGATTCAAGACTCTCAA
TTTCGCCGGAAACGACGCTTGGGACTGGAAATTTCAAGGCAGCGAAGTTTGATACAGAGACTAAGGATTG
TAATGAGGCGGCGAAGAAGATGACGATGAACAGAGATGACCTAGTAGAAGAAGGAGAAGAAGAGAAGTCG
AAAATAACAGAGCAAAACAATGGGAGCACAAAAAGCATCAAGAAGATGAAACACAAAGCCAAGAAAGAAG
AGAACAATTTCTCTAATGATTCATCTAAAGTGACGAAGGAATTGGAGAAAACGGATTATATTCATGGTGG
CTCTGGTAGCGGAGAAAGCTTGTTTAAGGGACCACGTGATTACAACCCGATATCGAGCACCATTTGTCAT
TTGACGAATGAATCTGATGGGCACACAACATCGTTGTATGGTATTGGATTTGGTCCCTTCATCATTACAA
ACAAGCACTTGTTTAGAAGAAATAATGGAACACTGTTGGTCCAATCACTACATCTCGAGGACCAACTGAC
TGAAGAGCAGATCGCAGAATTTAAAGAGCTCTTCTCCCTATTTGACAAGGACGGGGATGGGACAATAACA
ACCAAGGAGCTGGGGACGGTGATGCGGTCTCTGGGGCAGAACCCCACAGAAGCAGAGCTGCAAGACATGA
TCAATGAAGTAGATGCCGACGGTGACGGCACAATCGACTTCCCTGAGTTCCTGACCATGATGGCTAGAAA
AATGAAGGACACAGGCGGTGTGAAGCTGATCCCCTCCTGGACCACCGTGATCCTGGTGAAGAGCATGCTG
CGCAAGCGCAGCTTCGGCAACCCCTTCGGTGGCGACAGCGAAGAGGAAATCCGAGAAGCATTCGGTGTGT
TTGATAAGGATGGCAATGGCTACATCAGTGCAGCAGAGCTTCGCCACGTGATGACAAACCTTGGAGAGAA
GTTAACAGATGAAGAGGTTGATGAAATGATCAGGGAAGCAGACATCGATGGGGATGGTCAGGTAAACTAC
GAAGAGTTTGTACAAATGATGACAGCGAAGGCGGCCGCGGGTGTATTCAAGGTCAAGAACACCACGACTT
TGCAACAACACCTCATTGATGGGAGGGACATGATAATTATTCGCATGCCTAAGGATTTCCCACCATTTCC
TCAAAAGCTGAAATTTAGAGAGCCACAAAGGGAAGAGCGCATATGTCTTGTGACAACCAACTTCCAAACT
AAGAGCATGTCTAGCATGGTGTCAGACACTAGTTGCACATTCCCTTCATCTGATGGCATATTCTGGAAGC
ATTGGATTCAAACCAAGGATGGGCAGTGTGGCAATCCATTAGTATCAACTAGAGATGGGTTCATTGTTGG
TATACACTCAGCATCGAATTTCACCAACACAAACAATTATTTCACAAGCGTGCCGAAAAACTTCATGGAA
TTGTTGACAAATCAGGAGGCGCAGCAGTGGGTTAGTGGTTGGCGATTAAATGCTGACTCAGTATTGTGGG
GTGGCCATAAAGTTTTCATGGTGGAGCTGGCCGAGAAGCTGGCCGGCCTGGACATCAACGGTGGAGCTAG
CGAGTTTCGGGCAACCACACTGGAACGGATCGAGAAAAGCTTCGTGATTACTGATCCGAGACTGCCTGAC
AACCCAATCATTTTTGTGAGCGATTCCTTCCTGCAGCTGACAGAATATTCTCGGGAAGAGATCCTGGGGC
GCAATTGCCGTTTTCTGCAGGGACCCGAGACAGACCGTGCCACTGTTCGGAAAATCAGAGATGCTATTGA
CAACCAGACTGAAGTGACCGTTCAGCTGATCAATTATACCAAGAGCGGCAAGAAGTTCTGGAACGTGTTC
CACCTGCAGCCGATGCGCGATTATAAGGGCGACGTCCAGTACTTCATTGGCGTGCAGCTGGATGGCACCG
AACGTCTTCATGGCGCCGCTGAGCGTGAGGCGGTCTGCCTGGTCAAAAAGACAGCCTTTCAGATTGCTGA
GAACCTGTACTTCCAGATGGGCGGAGGATCCGACTACAAGGATGACGACGATAAGATGTCTAGATTAGAT
AAAAGTAAAGTGATTAACAGCGCATTAGAGCTGCTTAATGAGGTCGGAATCGAAGGTTTAACAACCCGTA
AACTCGCCCAGAAGCTAGGTGTAGAGCAGCCTACATTGTATTGGCATGTAAAAAATAAGCGGGCTTTGCT
CGACGCCTTAGCCATTGAGATGTTAGATAGGCACCATACTCACTTTTGCCCTTTAGAAGGGGAAAGCTGG
CAAGATTTTTTACGTAATAACGCTAAAAGTTTTAGATGTGCTTTACTAAGTCATCGCGATGGAGCAAAAG
TACATTTAGGTACACGGCCTACAGAAAAACAGTATGAAACTCTCGAAAATCAATTAGCCTTTTTATGCCA
ACAAGGTTTTTCACTAGAGAATGCATTATATGCACTCAGCGCTGTGGGGCATTTTACTTTAGGTTGCGTA
TTGGAAGATCAAGAGCATCAAGTCGCTAAAGAAGAAAGGGAAACACCTACTACTGATAGTATGCCGCCAT
TATTACGACAAGCTATCGAATTATTTGATCACCAAGGTGCAGAGCCAGCCTTCTTATTCGGCCTTGAATT
GATCATATGCGGATTAGAAAAACAACTTAAATGTGAAAGTGGGTCCGCGTACAGCCGCGCGCGTACGAAA
AACAATTACGGGTCTACCATCGAGGGCCTGCTCGATCTCCCGGACGACGACGCCCCCGAAGAGGCGGGGC
TGGCGGCTCCGCGCCTGTCCTTTCTCCCCGCGGGACACACGCGCAGACTGTCGACGGCCCCCCCGACCGA
TGTCAGCCTGGGGGACGAGCTCCACTTAGACGGCGAGGACGTGGCGATGGCGCATGCCGACGCGCTAGAC
GATTTCGATCTGGACATGTTGGGGGACGGGGATTCCCCGGGTCCGGGATTTACCCCCCACGACTCCGCCC
CCTACGGCGCTCTGGATATGGCCGACTTCGAGTTTGAGCAGATGTTTACCGATGCCCTTGGAATTGACGA
GTACGGTGGGTAATAGGAATTCCTCGAGCTAGAGCTCGCTGATCAGCCTCGACTGTGCCTTCTAGTTGCC
AGCCATCTGTTGTTTGCCCCTCCCCCGTGCCTTCCTTGACCCTGGAAGGTGCCACTCCCACTGTCCTTTC
CTAATAAAATGAGGAAATTGCATCGCATTGTCTGAGTAGGTGTCATTCTATTCTGGGGGGTGGGGTGGGG
CAGGACAGCAAGGGGGAGGATTGGGAAGACAATAGCAGGCATGCTGGGGAGGTAACCACGTGCGGACCGA
GCGGCCGCAGGAACCCCTAGTGATGGAGTTGGCCACTCCCTCTCTGCGCGCTCGCTCGCTCACTGAGGCC
GGGCGACCAAAGGTCGCCCGACGCCCGGGCTTTGCCCGGGCGGCCTCAGTGAGCGAGCGAGCGCGCAGCT
GCCTGCAGGGGCGCCTGATGCGGTATTTTCTCCTTACGCATCTGTGCGGTATTTCACACCGCATA
[95 nt withheld, positions 4616-4710]
T
[46 nt withheld, positions 4712-4757]
C
[141 nt withheld, positions 4759-4899]
CCTTTGACGTTGGAGTCCACGTTCTTT
[37 nt withheld, positions 4927-4963]
ACTCTATCTCGGGCTATTCTTTTGATTTATAAGGGATTTTGCCGATTTCGGTCTATTGGTTAAAAAATGA
GCTGATTTAACAAAAATTTAACGCGAATTTTAACAAAATATTAACGTTTACAATTTTATGGTGCACTCTC
AGTACAATCTGCTCTGATGCCGCATAGTTAAGCCAGCCCCGACACCCGCCAACACCCGCTGACGCGCCCT
GACGGGCTTGTCTGCTCCCGGCATCCGCTTACAGACAAGCTGTGACCGTCTCCGGGAGCTGCATGTGTCA
GAGGTTTTCACCGTCATCACCGAAACGCGCGAGACGAAAGGGCCTCGTGATACGCCTATTTTTATAGGTT
AATGTCATGATAATAATGGTTTCTTAGACGTCAGGTGGCACTTTTCGGGGAAATGTGCGCGGAACCCCTA
TTTGTTTATTTTTCTAAATACATTCAAATATGTATCCGCTCATGAGACAATAACCCTGATAAATGCTTCA
ATAATATTGAAAAAGGAAGAGTATGAGTATTCAACATTTCCGTGTCGCCCTTATTCCCTTTTTTGCGGCA
TTTTGCCTTCCTGTTTTTGCTCACCCAGAAACGCTGGTGAAAGTAAAAGATGCTGAAGATCAGTTGGGTG
CACGAGTGGGTTACATCGAACTGGATCTCAACAGCGGTAAGATCCTTGAGAGTTTTCGCCCCGAAGAACG
TTTTCCAATGATGAGCACTTTTAAAGTTCTGCTATGTGGCGCGGTATTATCCCGTATTGACGCCGGGCAA
GAGCAACTCGGTCGCCGCATACACTATTCTCAGAATGACTTGGTTGAGTACTCACCAGTCACAGAAAAGC
ATCTTACGGATGGCATGACAGTAAGAGAATTATGCAGTGCTGCCATAACCATGAGTGATAACACTGCGGC
CAACTTACTTCTGACAACGATCGGAGGACCGAAGGAGCTAACCGCTTTTTTGCACAACATGGGGGATCAT
GTAACTCGCCTTGATCGTTGGGAACCGGAGCTGAATGAAGCCATACCAAACGACGAGCGTGACACCACGA
TGCCTGTAGCAATGGCAACAACGTTGCGCAAACTATTAACTGGCGAACTACTTACTCTAGCTTCCCGGCA
ACAATTAATAGACTGGATGGAGGTGGATAAAGTTGCAGGACCACTTCTGCGCTCGGCCCTTCCGGCTGGC
TGGTTTATTGCTGATAAATCTGGAGCCGGTGAGCGTGGAAGCCGCGGTATCATTGCAGCACTGGGGCCAG
ATGGTAAGCCCTCCCGTATCGTAGTTATCTACACGACGGGGAGTCAGGCAACTATGGATGAACGAAATAG
ACAGATCGCTGAGATAGGTGCCTCACTGATTAAGCATTGGTAACTGTCAGACCAAGTTTACTCATATATA
CTTTAGATTGATTTAAAACTTCATTTTTAATTTAAAAGGATCTAGGTGAAGATCCTTTTTGATAATCTCA
TGACCAAAATCCCTTAACGTGAGTTTTCGTTCCACTGAGCGTCAGACCCCGTAGAAAAGATCAAAGGATC
TTCTTGAGATCCTTTTTTTCTGCGCGTAATCTGCTGCTTGCAAACAAAAAAACCACCGCTACCAGCGGTG
GTTTGTTTGCCGGATCAAGAGCTACCAACTCTTTTTCCGAAGGTAACTGGCTTCAGCAGAGCGCAGATAC
CAAATACTGTTCTTCTAGTGTAGCCGTAGTTAGGCCACCACTTCAAGAACTCTGTAGCACCGCCTACATA
CCTCGCTCTGCTAATCCTGTTACCAGTGGCTGCTGCCAGTGGCGATAAGTCGTGTCTTACCGGGTTGGAC
TCAAGACGATAGTTACCGGATAAGGCGCAGCGGTCGGGCTGAACGGGGGGTTCGTGCACACAGCCCAGCT
TGGAGCGAACGACCTACACCGAACTGAGATACCTACAGCGTGAGCTATGAGAAAGCGCCACGCTTCCCGA
AGGGAGAAAGGCGGACAGGTATCCGGTAAGCGGCAGGGTCGGAACAGGAGAGCGCACGAGGGAGCTTCCA
GGGGGAAACGCCTGGTATCTTTATAGTCCTGTCGGGTTTCGCCACCTCTGACTTGAGCGTCGATTTTTGT
GATGCTCGTCAGGGGGGCGGAGCCTATGGAAAAACGCCAGCAACGCGGCCTTTTTACGGTTCCTGGCCTT
TTGCTGGCCTTTTGCTCACATGTCCTGCAGGCAGCTGCGCGCTCGCTCGCTCACTGAGGCCGCCCGGGCG
TCGGGCGACCTTTGGTCGCCCGGCCTCAGTGAGCGAGCGAGCGCGCAGAGAGGGAGTGGCCAACTCCATC
ACTAGGGGTTCCTGCGGCCGCACGCGTTGTACAGTGTCTAGACTGCAGAGGGCCCTGCGTATG
Features (pLannotate 1.2.2; 22 found; start..end, strand, type, name):
      1..448     +  promoter       hSyn promoter: human synapsin I promoter; confers neuron-specific expression (Kügler et al., 2003)
    469..630     +  CDS            NRXN3 (fragment): NRX3B_BOVIN - Experimental evidence at protein level: Swiss-Prot protein existence level 1. Neuronal cell surface protein that may be involved in cell recognition and cell adhesion. May play a role in angiogenesis (By similarity). From Bos taurus (Bovine).
    646..807     +  CDS            NRXN3 (fragment): NRX3B_BOVIN - Experimental evidence at protein level: Swiss-Prot protein existence level 1. Neuronal cell surface protein that may be involved in cell recognition and cell adhesion. May play a role in angiogenesis (By similarity). From Bos taurus (Bovine).
    883..1392    +  CDS            CIBN: N-terminal portion of the CIB1 transcription factor from Arabidopsis thaliana binds to CRY2 (cryptochrome 2) that has absorbed blue light (Kennedy et al., 2010)
   1411..1593    +  CDS            TEV protease (fragment): tobacco etch virus protease (Kapust et al., 2001)
   1594..2130    +  CDS            CALM_PYUSP: Experimental evidence at protein level: Swiss-Prot protein existence level 1. Calmodulin mediates the control of a large number of enzymes, ion channels and other proteins by Ca(2+). Among the enzymes to be stimulated by the calmodulin-Ca(2+) complex are a number of protein kinases and phosphatases. From Pyuridae sp. (Sea squirt).
   2140..2613    +  CDS            TEV protease (fragment): tobacco etch virus protease (Kapust et al., 2001)
   2689..3006    +  CDS            miniSOG: miniSOG is a basic (constitutively fluorescent) cyan fluorescent protein published in 2011, derived from Arabidopsis thaliana. It requires the cofactor flavin for fluorescence.
   3115..3137    +  CDS            3xFLAG (fragment): three tandem FLAG® epitope tags
   3136..3756    +  CDS            tetR: TETR2_ECOLX - Experimental evidence at protein level: Swiss-Prot protein existence level 1. TetR is the repressor of the tetracycline resistance element; its N-terminal region forms a helix-turn-helix structure and binds DNA. Binding of tetracycline to TetR reduces the repressor affinity for the tetracycline resistance gene (tetA) promoter operator sites. From Escherichia coli.
   3907..4140    +  CDS            VP16 AD: transcriptional activation domain of herpes simplex virus protein VP16 (Triezenberg et al., 1988; Cousens et al., 1989); UL48
   4183..4390    +  polyA_signal   bGH poly(A) signal: bovine growth hormone polyadenylation signal
   4419..4559    +  repeat_region  AAV2 ITR: inverted terminal repeat of adeno-associated virus serotype 2 inverted
   4564..4615    -  misc_feature   bom (fragment): basis of mobility region from pBR322
   4634..5089    +  rep_origin     f1 ori (sequence partly withheld): f1 bacteriophage origin of replication; arrow indicates direction of (+) strand synthesis
   5090..5139    -  misc_feature   bom (fragment): basis of mobility region from pBR322
   5241..5276    -  CDS            rop (fragment): Rop protein, which maintains plasmids at low copy number; rop
   5371..5475    +  promoter       AmpR promoter: bla
   5476..6336    +  CDS            AmpR: β-lactamase; bla; confers resistance to ampicillin, carbenicillin, and related antibiotics
   6507..7095    +  rep_origin     ori: high-copy-number ColE1/pMB1/pBR322/pUC origin of replication
   7168..7195    +  repeat_region  AAV2 ITR (fragment): inverted terminal repeat of adeno-associated virus serotype 2 inverted
   7224..7251    +  repeat_region  AAV2 ITR (fragment): inverted terminal repeat of adeno-associated virus serotype 2 inverted
