>Addgene plasmid #158700 | scFLARE2 | depositor full sequence | sequence record 318319 | scFLARE2
CCTGCAGGCAGCTGCGCGCTCGCTCGCTCACTGAGGCCGCCCGGGCGTCGGGCGACCTTTGGTCGCCCGG
CCTCAGTGAGCGAGCGAGCGCGCAGAGAGGGAGTGGCCAACTCCATCACTAGGGGTTCCTGCGGCCGCAC
GCGTTGTACAGTGTCTAGACTGCAGAGGGCCCTGCGTATGAGTGCAAGTGGGTTTTAGGACCAGGATGAG
GCGGGGTGGGGGTGCCTACCTGACGACCGACCCCGACCCACTGGACAAGCACCCAACCCCCATTCCCCAA
ATTGCGCATCCCCTATCAGAGAGGGGGAGGGGAAACAGGATGCGGCGAGGCGCGTGCGCACTGCCAGCTT
CAGCACCGCGGACAGTGCCTTCGCCCCCGCCTGGCGGCGCGCGCCACCGCCGCCTCAGCACTGAAGGCGC
GCTGACGTCACTCGCCGGTCCCCCGCAAACTCCCCTTCCCGGCCACCTTGGTCGCGTCCGCGCCGCCGCC
GGCCCAGCCGGACCGCACCACGCGAGGCGCGAGATAGGGGGGCACGGGCGCGACCATCTGCGCTGCGGCG
CCGGCGACTCAGCGCTGCCTCAGTCTGCGGTGGGCAGCGGAGGAGTCGTGTCGTGCCTGAGAGCGCAGTC
GAGAAGAAGCTTGCCACCATGCACCTGAGAATCCACGCGAGACGGAGCCCTCCTCGCCGGCCGGCCTGGA
CGCTTGGGATCTGGTTCCTGTTCTGGGGATGTATCGTCAGCTCTGTATGGAGTCAATTGTCTTCTAATGT
AGCTTCCTCCTCCTCCACCTCTTCCTCGCCGGGGTCTCACTACCCATACGATGTGCCAGATTACGCCAAC
CCCACGGAGCCGGGAATCAGACGGGTTCCGGGGGCCTCAGAGGTGATCCGGGAGTCGAGCAGCACAACAG
GGATGGTCGTCGGCATTGTGGCTGCTGCCGCCCTCTGCATCTTGATCCTCCTGTACGCCATGTACAAGTA
CAGGAACAGGGACGAGGGCTCGGGCTCGACCTCGGGCTCGGGCAGCGGTGGCTCTGGAGGTTCTGGTGGC
AGCTCTGGAGGTATGAATGGAGCTATAGGAGGTGACCTTTTGCTCAATTTTCCTGACATGTCGGTCCTAG
AGCGCCAAAGGGCTCACCTCAAGTACCTCAATCCCACCTTTGATTCTCCTCTCGCCGGCTTCTTTGCCGA
TTCTTCAATGATTACCGGCGGCGAGATGGACAGCTATCTTTCGACTGCCGGTTTGAATCTTCCGATGATG
TACGGTGAGACGACGGTGGAAGGTGATTCAAGACTCTCAATTTCGCCGGAAACGACGCTTGGGACTGGAA
ATTTCAAGGCAGCGAAGTTTGATACAGAGACTAAGGATTGTAATGAGGCGGCGAAGAAGATGACGATGAA
CAGAGATGACCTAGTAGAAGAAGGAGAAGAAGAGAAGTCGAAAATAACAGAGCAAAACAATGGGAGCACA
AAAAGCATCAAGAAGATGAAACACAAAGCCAAGAAAGAAGAGAACAATTTCTCTAATGATTCATCTAAAG
TGACGAAGGAATTGGAGAAAACGGATTATATTCATGGTGGCTCTGGTAGCGGAGAAAGCTTGTTTAAGGG
ACCACGTGATTACAACCCGATATCGAGCACCATTTGTCATTTGACGAATGAATCTGATGGGCACACAACA
TCGTTGTATGGTATTGGATTTGGTCCCTTCATCATTACAAACAAGCACTTGTTTAGAAGAAATAATGGAA
CACTGTTGGTCCAATCACTACATCTCGAGGACCAACTGACTGAAGAGCAGATCGCAGAATTTAAAGAGCT
CTTCTCCCTATTTGACAAGGACGGGGATGGGACAATAACAACCAAGGAGCTGGGGACGGTGATGCGGTCT
CTGGGGCAGAACCCCACAGAAGCAGAGCTGCAAGACATGATCAATGAAGTAGATGCCGACGGTGACGGCA
CAATCGACTTCCCTGAGTTCCTGACCATGATGGCTAGAAAAATGAAGGACACAGGCGGTGTGAAGCTGAT
CCCCTCCTGGACCACCGTGATCCTGGTGAAGAGCATGCTGCGCAAGCGCAGCTTCGGCAACCCCTTCGGT
GGCGACAGCGAAGAGGAAATCCGAGAAGCATTCGGTGTGTTTGATAAGGATGGCAATGGCTACATCAGTG
CAGCAGAGCTTCGCCACGTGATGACAAACCTTGGAGAGAAGTTAACAGATGAAGAGGTTGATGAAATGAT
CAGGGAAGCAGACATCGATGGGGATGGTCAGGTAAACTACGAAGAGTTTGTACAAATGATGACAGCGAAG
GCGGCCGCGGGTGTATTCAAGGTCAAGAACACCACGACTTTGCAACAACACCTCATTGATGGGAGGGACA
TGATAATTATTCGCATGCCTAAGGATTTCCCACCATTTCCTCAAAAGCTGAAATTTAGAGAGCCACAAAG
GGAAGAGCGCATATGTCTTGTGACAACCAACTTCCAAACTAAGAGCATGTCTAGCATGGTGTCAGACACT
AGTTGCACATTCCCTTCATCTGATGGCATATTCTGGAAGCATTGGATTCAAACCAAGGATGGGCAGTGTG
GCAATCCATTAGTATCAACTAGAGATGGGTTCATTGTTGGTATACACTCAGCATCGAATTTCACCAACAC
AAACAATTATTTCACAAGCGTGCCGAAAAACTTCATGGAATTGTTGACAAATCAGGAGGCGCAGCAGTGG
GTTAGTGGTTGGCGATTAAATGCTGACTCAGTATTGTGGGGTGGCCATAAAGTTTTCATGGTGGAGCTGG
CCGAGAAGCTGGCCGGCCTGGACATCAACGGTGGAGCTAGCGAGTTTCGGGCAACCACACTGGAACGGAT
CGAGAAAAGCTTCGTGATTACTGATCCGAGACTGCCTGACAACCCAATCATTTTTGTGAGCGATTCCTTC
CTGCAGCTGACAGAATATTCTCGGGAAGAGATCCTGGGGCGCAATTGCCGTTTTCTGCAGGGACCCGAGA
CAGACCGTGCCACTGTTCGGAAAATCAGAGATGCTATTGACAACCAGACTGAAGTGACCGTTCAGCTGAT
CAATTATACCAAGAGCGGCAAGAAGTTCTGGAACGTGTTCCACCTGCAGCCGATGCGCGATTATAAGGGC
GACGTCCAGTACTTCATTGGCGTGCAGCTGGATGGCACCGAACGTCTTCATGGCGCCGCTGAGCGTGAGG
CGGTCTGCCTGGTCAAAAAGACAGCCTTTCAGATTGCTGAGAACCTGTACTTCCAGATGGGCGGAGGATC
CGACTACAAGGATGACGACGATAAGATGTCTAGATTAGATAAAAGTAAAGTGATTAACAGCGCATTAGAG
CTGCTTAATGAGGTCGGAATCGAAGGTTTAACAACCCGTAAACTCGCCCAGAAGCTAGGTGTAGAGCAGC
CTACATTGTATTGGCATGTAAAAAATAAGCGGGCTTTGCTCGACGCCTTAGCCATTGAGATGTTAGATAG
GCACCATACTCACTTTTGCCCTTTAGAAGGGGAAAGCTGGCAAGATTTTTTACGTAATAACGCTAAAAGT
TTTAGATGTGCTTTACTAAGTCATCGCGATGGAGCAAAAGTACATTTAGGTACACGGCCTACAGAAAAAC
AGTATGAAACTCTCGAAAATCAATTAGCCTTTTTATGCCAACAAGGTTTTTCACTAGAGAATGCATTATA
TGCACTCAGCGCTGTGGGGCATTTTACTTTAGGTTGCGTATTGGAAGATCAAGAGCATCAAGTCGCTAAA
GAAGAAAGGGAAACACCTACTACTGATAGTATGCCGCCATTATTACGACAAGCTATCGAATTATTTGATC
ACCAAGGTGCAGAGCCAGCCTTCTTATTCGGCCTTGAATTGATCATATGCGGATTAGAAAAACAACTTAA
ATGTGAAAGTGGGTCCGCGTACAGCCGCGCGCGTACGAAAAACAATTACGGGTCTACCATCGAGGGCCTG
CTCGATCTCCCGGACGACGACGCCCCCGAAGAGGCGGGGCTGGCGGCTCCGCGCCTGTCCTTTCTCCCCG
CGGGACACACGCGCAGACTGTCGACGGCCCCCCCGACCGATGTCAGCCTGGGGGACGAGCTCCACTTAGA
CGGCGAGGACGTGGCGATGGCGCATGCCGACGCGCTAGACGATTTCGATCTGGACATGTTGGGGGACGGG
GATTCCCCGGGTCCGGGATTTACCCCCCACGACTCCGCCCCCTACGGCGCTCTGGATATGGCCGACTTCG
AGTTTGAGCAGATGTTTACCGATGCCCTTGGAATTGACGAGTACGGTGGGTAATAGGAATTCCTCGAGCT
AGAGCTCGCTGATCAGCCTCGACTGTGCCTTCTAGTTGCCAGCCATCTGTTGTTTGCCCCTCCCCCGTGC
CTTCCTTGACCCTGGAAGGTGCCACTCCCACTGTCCTTTCCTAATAAAATGAGGAAATTGCATCGCATTG
TCTGAGTAGGTGTCATTCTATTCTGGGGGGTGGGGTGGGGCAGGACAGCAAGGGGGAGGATTGGGAAGAC
AATAGCAGGCATGCTGGGGAGGTAACCACGTGCGGACCGAGCGGCCGCAGGAACCCCTAGTGATGGAGTT
GGCCACTCCCTCTCTGCGCGCTCGCTCGCTCACTGAGGCCGGGCGACCAAAGGTCGCCCGACGCCCGGGC
TTTGCCCGGGCGGCCTCAGTGAGCGAGCGAGCGCGCAGCTGCCTGCAGGGGCGCCTGATGCGGTATTTTC
TCCTTACGCATCTGTGCGGTATTCACACCGCATA
[142 nt withheld, positions 4795-4936]
C
[141 nt withheld, positions 4938-5078]
CCTTTGACGTTGGAGTCCACGTTCTTT
[37 nt withheld, positions 5106-5142]
ACCCTATCTCGGGCTATTCTTTTGATTTATAAGGGATTTTGCCGATTTCGGCCTATTGGTTAAAAAATGA
GCTGATTTAACAAAAATTTAACGCGAATTTTAACAAAATATTAACGTTTACAATTTTATGGTGCACTCTC
AGTACAATCTGCTCTGATGCCGCATAGTTAAGCCAGCCCCGACACCCGCCAACACCCGCTGACGCGCCCT
GACGGGCTTGTCTGCTCCCGGCATCCGCTTACAGACAAGCTGTGACCGTCTCCGGGAGCTGCATGTGTCA
GAGGTTTTCACCGTCATCACCGAAACGCGCGAGACGAAAGGGCCTCGTGATACGCCTATTTTTATAGGTT
AATGTCATGATAATAATGGTTTCTTAGACGTCAGGTGGCACTTTTCGGGGAAATGTGCGCGGAACCCCTA
TTTGTTTATTTTTCTAAATACATTCAAATATGTATCCGCTCATGAGACAATAACCCTGATAAATGCTTCA
ATAATATTGAAAAAGGAAGAGTATGAGTATTCAACATTTCCGTGTCGCCCTTATTCCCTTTTTTGCGGCA
TTTTGCCTTCCTGTTTTTGCTCACCCAGAAACGCTGGTGAAAGTAAAAGATGCTGAAGATCAGTTGGGTG
CACGAGTGGGTTACATCGAACTGGATCTCAACAGCGGTAAGATCCTTGAGAGTTTTCGCCCCGAAGAACG
TTTTCCAATGATGAGCACTTTTAAAGTTCTGCTATGTGGCGCGGTATTATCCCGTATTGACGCCGGGCAA
GAGCAACTCGGTCGCCGCATACACTATTCTCAGAATGACTTGGTTGAGTACTCACCAGTCACAGAAAAGC
ATCTTACGGATGGCATGACAGTAAGAGAATTATGCAGTGCTGCCATAACCATGAGTGATAACACTGCGGC
CAACTTACTTCTGACAACGATCGGAGGACCGAAGGAGCTAACCGCTTTTTTGCACAACATGGGGGATCAT
GTAACTCGCCTTGATCGTTGGGAACCGGAGCTGAATGAAGCCATACCAAACGACGAGCGTGACACCACGA
TGCCTGTAGCAATGGCAACAACGTTGCGCAAACTATTAACTGGCGAACTACTTACTCTAGCTTCCCGGCA
ACAATTAATAGACTGGATGGAGGCGGATAAAGTTGCAGGACCACTTCTGCGCTCGGCCCTTCCGGCTGGC
TGGTTTATTGCTGATAAATCTGGAGCCGGTGAGCGTGGAAGCCGCGGTATCATTGCAGCACTGGGGCCAG
ATGGTAAGCCCTCCCGTATCGTAGTTATCTACACGACGGGGAGTCAGGCAACTATGGATGAACGAAATAG
ACAGATCGCTGAGATAGGTGCCTCACTGATTAAGCATTGGTAACTGTCAGACCAAGTTTACTCATATATA
CTTTAGATTGATTTAAAACTTCATTTTTAATTTAAAAGGATCTAGGTGAAGATCCTTTTTGATAATCTCA
TGACCAAAATCCCTTAACGTGAGTTTTCGTTCCACTGAGCGTCAGACCCCGTAGAAAAGATCAAAGGATC
TTCTTGAGATCCTTTTTTTCTGCGCGTAATCTGCTGCTTGCAAACAAAAAAACCACCGCTACCAGCGGTG
GTTTGTTTGCCGGATCAAGAGCTACCAACTCTTTTTCCGAAGGTAACTGGCTTCAGCAGAGCGCAGATAC
CAAATACTGTCCTTCTAGTGTAGCCGTAGTTAGGCCACCACTTCAAGAACTCTGTAGCACCGCCTACATA
CCTCGCTCTGCTAATCCTGTTACCAGTGGCTGCTGCCAGTGGCGATAAGTCGTGTCTTACCGGGTTGGAC
TCAAGACGATAGTTACCGGATAAGGCGCAGCGGTCGGGCTGAACGGGGGGTTCGTGCACACAGCCCAGCT
TGGAGCGAACGACCTACACCGAACTGAGATACCTACAGCGTGAGCTATGAGAAAGCGCCACGCTTCCCGA
AGGGAGAAAGGCGGACAGGTATCCGGTAAGCGGCAGGGTCGGAACAGGAGAGCGCACGAGGGAGCTTCCA
GGGGGAAACGCCTGGTATCTTTATAGTCCTGTCGGGTTTCGCCACCTCTGACTTGAGCGTCGATTTTTGT
GATGCTCGTCAGGGGGGCGGAGCCTATGGAAAAACGCCAGCAACGCGGCCTTTTTACGGTTCCTGGCCTT
TTGCTGGCCTTTTGCTCACATGT
Features (pLannotate 1.2.2; 22 found; start..end, strand, type, name):
     12..39      +  repeat_region  AAV2 ITR (fragment): inverted terminal repeat of adeno-associated virus serotype 2 inverted
     68..95      +  repeat_region  AAV2 ITR (fragment): inverted terminal repeat of adeno-associated virus serotype 2 inverted
    181..628     +  promoter       hSyn promoter: human synapsin I promoter; confers neuron-specific expression (Kügler et al., 2003)
    649..810     +  CDS            Nrxn3 (fragment): NRX3B_MOUSE - Experimental evidence at protein level: Swiss-Prot protein existence level 1. Neuronal cell surface protein that may be involved in cell recognition and cell adhesion. May play a role in angiogenesis (By similarity). From Mus musculus (Mouse).
    826..987     +  CDS            NRXN3 (fragment): NRX3B_BOVIN - Experimental evidence at protein level: Swiss-Prot protein existence level 1. Neuronal cell surface protein that may be involved in cell recognition and cell adhesion. May play a role in angiogenesis (By similarity). From Bos taurus (Bovine).
   1063..1572    +  CDS            CIBN: N-terminal portion of the CIB1 transcription factor from Arabidopsis thaliana binds to CRY2 (cryptochrome 2) that has absorbed blue light (Kennedy et al., 2010)
   1591..1773    +  CDS            TEV protease (fragment): tobacco etch virus protease (Kapust et al., 2001)
   1774..2310    +  CDS            CALM_PYUSP: Experimental evidence at protein level: Swiss-Prot protein existence level 1. Calmodulin mediates the control of a large number of enzymes, ion channels and other proteins by Ca(2+). Among the enzymes to be stimulated by the calmodulin-Ca(2+) complex are a number of protein kinases and phosphatases. From Pyuridae sp. (Sea squirt).
   2320..2793    +  CDS            TEV protease (fragment): tobacco etch virus protease (Kapust et al., 2001)
   2869..3186    +  CDS            miniSOG: miniSOG is a basic (constitutively fluorescent) cyan fluorescent protein published in 2011, derived from Arabidopsis thaliana. It requires the cofactor flavin for fluorescence.
   3295..3317    +  CDS            3xFLAG (fragment): three tandem FLAG® epitope tags
   3316..3936    +  CDS            tetR: TETR2_ECOLX - Experimental evidence at protein level: Swiss-Prot protein existence level 1. TetR is the repressor of the tetracycline resistance element; its N-terminal region forms a helix-turn-helix structure and binds DNA. Binding of tetracycline to TetR reduces the repressor affinity for the tetracycline resistance gene (tetA) promoter operator sites. From Escherichia coli.
   4087..4320    +  CDS            VP16 AD: transcriptional activation domain of herpes simplex virus protein VP16 (Triezenberg et al., 1988; Cousens et al., 1989); UL48
   4363..4570    +  polyA_signal   bGH poly(A) signal: bovine growth hormone polyadenylation signal
   4599..4739    +  repeat_region  AAV2 ITR: inverted terminal repeat of adeno-associated virus serotype 2 inverted
   4744..4794    -  misc_feature   bom (fragment): basis of mobility region from pBR322
   4813..5193    +  rep_origin     M13 ori (sequence partly withheld): M13 bacteriophage origin of replication; arrow indicates direction of (+) strand synthesis
   5269..5318    -  misc_feature   bom (fragment): basis of mobility region from pBR322
   5420..5455    -  CDS            rop (fragment): Rop protein, which maintains plasmids at low copy number; rop
   5550..5654    +  promoter       AmpR promoter: bla
   5655..6515    +  CDS            AmpR: β-lactamase; bla; confers resistance to ampicillin, carbenicillin, and related antibiotics
   6686..7274    +  rep_origin     ori: high-copy-number ColE1/pMB1/pBR322/pUC origin of replication
