[The description below was written by a language model from this plasmid's Addgene catalogue record and pLannotate feature annotations shown in this document.]
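Description:
scFLARE2 is a pAAV-based mammalian expression and AAV transfer plasmid of about 7.3 kb, built to express the single-chain FLARE2 calcium integrator in neurons. It is maintained in E. coli through a high-copy ColE1/pUC origin with ampicillin selection (AmpR under its own bla promoter), and the backbone also carries an f1/M13 phage origin. AAV2 inverted terminal repeats flank the expression cassette so it can be packaged into recombinant AAV. The annotation finds one ITR complete and the other only as short fragments. This is common for these repeat-rich elements, and it fits the use of a recombination-deficient growth strain.

The cassette consists of the human synapsin I promoter, a single synthetic open reading frame of roughly 3.7 kb, and a bGH polyadenylation signal. The annotated fusion begins with two neurexin-3β-derived fragments, which presumably anchor the protein in the membrane, followed by a CIBN segment. Next comes a TEV protease split into two parts by an inserted calmodulin-containing module, so that protease activity depends on calcium. According to the record, the calmodulin comes from GCaMP7s and the protease is a low-affinity truncation (residues 220–242 deleted) carrying S219V for stability and S153N for improved catalysis. Downstream is a domain the annotation tool matches to miniSOG, which is a LOV2-derived protein, so this is probably a light-sensing LOV domain, although the record does not say so. It is followed by a FLAG epitope and a TetR–VP16 transactivator. An HA tag is also listed in the catalogue fields but was not annotated. The evident logic is that proteolytic release of the transactivator from the tethered protein lets it drive a tetracycline-responsive reporter supplied separately, giving a transcriptional record of neuronal activity.
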