Addgene plasmid #158700: scFLARE2
Purpose: Neuronal expression of scFLARE2 component
Depositing lab: Alice Ting. Depositing organization: Stanford University. Publication: Transcriptional readout of neuronal activity via an engineered Ca(2+)-activated protease. Sanchez MI, Nguyen QA, Wang W, Soltesz I, Ting AY. Proc Natl Acad Sci U S A. 2020 Dec 15. pii: 2006521117. doi: 10.1073/pnas.2006521117. PubMed 33323488.
Backbone
  Vector backbone: pAAV
  Backbone size w/o insert (bp): 3660
  Total vector size (bp): 7333
  Vector type: Mammalian Expression, AAV
Growth in bacteria
  Bacterial resistance: Ampicillin, 100 μg/mL
  Growth temperature: 37°C
  Growth strain: NEB Stable
  Copy number: High Copy
Gene/Insert
  Gene/Insert name: scFLARE2
  Species: Synthetic
  Insert size (bp): 3675
  Mutation: Truncated form of TEV protease (220-242 amino acids deleted, low affinity). S219V mutation improves stability, S153N mutation improves catalytic activity. Calmodulin from GCaMP7s
  Promoter: Syn
  Tag / fusion protein: HA, Flag, VP16
  Cloning method: Gibson Cloning
  Sequencing primers: 5′ Syn-f; 3′ PolyA-r
Terms and licenses: Academic/Nonprofit Terms; Industry Terms: Not Available to Industry
How to cite: scFLARE2 was a gift from Alice Ting (Addgene plasmid # 158700 ; http://n2t.net/addgene:158700 ; RRID:Addgene_158700)
